Addgene plasmid #27151: Tet-O-FUW-Brn2
Depositing lab: Marius Wernig. Depositing organization: Stanford University. Publication: Direct conversion of fibroblasts to functional neurons by defined factors. Vierbuchen T, Ostermeier A, Pang ZP, Kokubu Y, Sudhof TC, Wernig M. Nature. 2010 Feb 25. 463(7284):1035-41. 10.1038/nature08797 PubMed 20107439.
Backbone
  Vector backbone: TetO-FUW
  Backbone size w/o insert (bp): 8377
  Vector type: Mammalian Expression, Lentiviral
Growth in bacteria
  Bacterial resistance: Ampicillin, 100 μg/mL
  Growth temperature: 37°C
  Growth strain: NEB Stable
  Copy number: High Copy
Gene/Insert
  Gene/Insert name: Brn2 (alt name: Pou3f2)
  Species: M. musculus (mouse)
  Insert size (bp): 1369
  Entrez Gene: Pou3f2 (a.k.a. 9430075J19Rik, A230098E07Rik, Brn-2, Brn2, OTF-7, Otf7, oct-7)
  Cloning method: Restriction Enzyme; 5′ cloning site EcoR1 (not destroyed); 3′ cloning site EcoR1 (not destroyed)
  Sequencing primers: 5′ LNCX; 3′ WPRE-R
Terms and licenses: Academic/Nonprofit Terms; Industry Terms: Not Available to Industry
How to cite: Tet-O-FUW-Brn2 was a gift from Marius Wernig (Addgene plasmid # 27151 ; http://n2t.net/addgene:27151 ; RRID:Addgene_27151)
