[The description below was written by a language model from this plasmid's Addgene catalogue record.]
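Description:
Tet-O-FUW-Brn2 is a lentiviral mammalian expression plasmid built on the TetO-FUW backbone (about 8.4 kb without insert) that carries the mouse Brn2 coding sequence, also known as Pou3f2, a POU-domain transcription factor. The insert of roughly 1.4 kb was placed into the vector by restriction cloning at an EcoRI site that is retained on both flanks, so the fragment can be excised again with that single enzyme, and its orientation depends on how the clone was selected. In bacteria the plasmid is maintained at high copy number under ampicillin selection, and a recombination-deficient strain is recorded for propagation, as is common for lentiviral vectors with repeated terminal sequences.

No feature table is supplied, so the regulatory elements are not itemised in the record. The backbone name indicates a tetracycline-operator-controlled promoter, which would make Brn2 expression doxycycline-inducible in cells that also express a tetracycline transactivator supplied separately; the record does not state which transactivator is intended. The use of a WPRE-directed reverse sequencing primer implies that a woodchuck hepatitis virus post-transcriptional regulatory element lies downstream of the insert, where it would enhance transcript expression. No tags, reporters or mammalian selection markers are listed.

As a transfer vector, it would be packaged into lentiviral particles to deliver and integrate the inducible Brn2 cassette into target cells. The associated publication concerns direct conversion of fibroblasts into functional neurons using defined factors, indicating that this construct serves as one of the transcription factor vectors used in that kind of lineage reprogramming experiment.
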