>Addgene plasmid #27151 | Tet-O-FUW-Brn2 | addgene partial sequence | sequence record 102779 | LNCX 5'-AGCTCGTTTAGTGAACCGTCAGATC-3'
GCTGTTTTGACCTCCATAGAAGACACCGGGACCGATCCAGCCTCCGCGGCCCCGAATTCGCTAGCCACCA
TGGCGACCGCAGCGTCTAACCACTACAGCCTGCTCACCTCCAGCGCCTCCATCGTACATGCCGAGCCGCC
TGGCGGCATGCAGCAGGGCGCAGGGGGCTACCGCGAGGCGCAGAGCCTGGTGCAGGGCGACTACGGCGCG
CTGCAGAGCAACGGGCACCCGCTCAGCCACGCTCACCAGTGGATCACCGCGCTGTCCCACGGCGGCGGCG
GCGGGGGCGGCGGCGGCGGTGGAGGAGGCGGGGGAGGCGGCGGGGGAGGCGGCGACGGCTCCCCGTGGTC
CACCAGCCCCCTAGGCCAGCCGGACATCAAGCCCTCGGTGGTGGTACAGCAGGGTGGCCGAGGCGACGAG
CTGCACGGGCCAGGAGCGCTGCAGCAACAGCATCAACAGCAACAGCAACAGCAGCAGCAGCAGCAGCAGC
AGCAGCAGCAGCAAC
