>Addgene plasmid #27151 | Tet-O-FUW-Brn2 | addgene partial sequence | sequence record 102780 | WPRE-R 5'-CATAGCGTAAAAGGAGCAACA-3'
ATTTTGTAATCCAGAGGTTGATTATCGATAAGCTTGATATCGAATTCGCCCTTATTCCTAGCTCACTGGA
CGGGCGTCTGCACCCCGTGGTGTGGTGGCGTGTCCCTACTACCCCCATACACATCCTCGGCGCCCGGCAG
AGTCCCTCCGGGAGGGGTCATCCTTTTCTCTTTCTGTCTCCTGTTACAAAACCAAACTCTCACCACCTCC
TTCTCCAGCTGTAAGCTGTCCGCGAGGGAGGTGATCTCCTGGGCCGAGGGCTTAGGGCATTTGAGGAAAT
GGCTCTCCAGAGCCCCCTTGACGCTCACCTCGATGGAGGTCCGCTTTTTCCGTTTGCGCCCTTGCGCTGC
GATCTTGTCTATGCTGGTGGGGCTGCCCGAGGATGAGTCTGCCTCTTCCAACCACTTGTTCAACAAAGGC
TTCAGCTTGCACATGTTCTTGAAGCTCAGCTGCAGGGCCTCAAACCTGCAGATGGTGGTCTGCGAGAACA
CGTTGCCGTACAGGGTGCCAAGCGCCAGCCCCACGTCTGCTTGAGTAAATCCGAGTTTGATCCGCCTCTG
CTTGAATTGCTTGGCGAACTGCTCCAGGTCGTCTGAGGTCGGCGTGTCCTCGTCCGAGTGCGGGTCGTGG
TGCGCGCCTGGGTGGCCCGGTGGGCCTTGTGGGGGAGGTGGCGGGGGCGGTTGCTGGTGTGGGTGAGAGT
GCGGATGCGGG
