>Addgene plasmid #27151 | Tet-O-FUW-Brn2 | addgene partial sequence | sequence record 130691 | WPRE-R 5'-CATAGCGTAAAAGGAGCAACA-3'
AATTTTGTAATCCAGAGGTTGATTATCGATAAGCTTGATATCGAATTCGCCCTTATTCCTAGCTCACTGG
ACGGGCGTCTGCACCCCGTGGTGTGGTGGCGTGTCCCTACTACCCCCATACACATCCTCGGCGCCCGGCA
GAGTCCCTCCGGGAGGGGTCATCCTTTTCTCTTTCTGTCTCCTGTTACAAAACCAAACTCTCACCACCTC
CTTCTCCAGCTGTAAGCTGTCCGCGAGGGAGGTGATCTCCTGGGCCGAGGGCTTAGGGCATTTGAGGAAA
TGGCTCTCCAGAGCCCCCTTGACGCTCACCTCGATGGAGGTCCGCTTTTTCCGTTTGCGCCCTTGCGCTG
CGATCTTGTCTATGCTGGTGGGGCTGCCCGAGGATGAGTCTGCCTCTTCCAACCACTTGTTCAACAAAGG
CTTCAGCTTGCACATGTTCTTGAAGCTCAGCTGCAGGGCCTCAAACCTGCAGATGGTGGTCTGCGAGAAC
ACGTTGCCGTACAGGGTGCCAAGCGCCAGCCCCACGTCTGCTTGAGTAAATCCGAGTTTGATCCGCCTCT
GCTTGAATTGCTTGGCGAACTGCTCCAGGTCGTCTGAGGTCGGCGTGTCCTCGTCCGAGTGCGGGTCGTG
GTGCGCGCCTGGGTGGCCCGGTGGGCCTTGTGGGGGAGGTGGCGGGGGCGGTTGCTGGTGTGGGTGAGAG
TGCGGATGCGGGTGGTGGTCTGCATGGTGTGGCTCATCGTGGGCGTCCCTCAGGCCGTGGTGGTGCAGCC
CAGCCGGCTGCCCTCCTGCGCCCAGCATGCCGTTCACCGTGAAGCTCGGCTGCGAATAGAGCAAACCGCC
GTTGGAAGC
